>Addgene plasmid #35373 | pBbA0c-RFP | depositor full sequence | sequence record 43040 | pBbA0c-RFP sequence 2802 bps
TTGACAGCTAGCTCAGTCCTAGGTACTGTGCTAGCTACTAGTGAAAGAGGAGAAATACTAGATGGCTTCC
TCCGAAGACGTTATCAAAGAGTTCATGCGTTTCAAAGTTCGTATGGAAGGTTCCGTTAACGGTCACGAGT
TCGAAATCGAAGGTGAAGGTGAAGGTCGTCCGTACGAAGGTACCCAGACCGCTAAACTGAAAGTTACCAA
AGGTGGTCCGCTGCCGTTCGCTTGGGACATCCTGTCCCCGCAGTTCCAGTACGGTTCCAAAGCTTACGTT
AAACACCCGGCTGACATCCCGGACTACCTGAAACTGTCCTTCCCGGAAGGTTTCAAATGGGAACGTGTTA
TGAACTTCGAAGACGGTGGTGTTGTTACCGTTACCCAGGACTCCTCCCTGCAAGACGGTGAGTTCATCTA
CAAAGTTAAACTGCGTGGTACCAACTTCCCGTCCGACGGTCCGGTTATGCAGAAAAAAACCATGGGTTGG
GAAGCTTCCACCGAACGTATGTACCCGGAAGACGGTGCTCTGAAAGGTGAAATCAAAATGCGTCTGAAAC
TGAAAGACGGTGGTCACTACGACGCTGAAGTTAAAACCACCTACATGGCTAAAAAACCGGTTCAGCTGCC
GGGTGCTTACAAAACCGACATCAAACTGGACATCACCTCCCACAACGAAGACTACACCATCGTTGAACAG
TACGAACGTGCTGAAGGTCGTCACTCCACCGGTGCTTAATAACGCTGATAGTGCTAGTGTAGATCGCTAC
TAGAGCCAGGCATCAAATAAAACGAAAGGCTCAGTCGAAAGACTGGGCCTTTCGTTTTATCTGTTGTTTG
TCGGTGAACGCTCTCTACTAGAGTCACACTGGCTCACCTTCGGGTGGGCCTTTCTGCGTTTATATACTAG
AAGCGGCCGGGATCCTAACTCGAGTAAGGATCTCCAGGCATCAAATAAAACGAAAGGCTCAGTCGAAAGA
CTGGGCCTTTCGTTTTATCTGTTGTTTGTCGGTGAACGCTCTCTACTAGAGTCACACTGGCTCACCTTCG
GGTGGGCCTTTCTGCGTTTATACCTAGGGATATATTCCGCTTCCTCGCTCACTGACTCGCTACGCTCGGT
CGTTCGACTGCGGCGAGCGGAAATGGCTTACGAACGGGGCGGAGATTTCCTGGAAGATGCCAGGAAGATA
CTTAACAGGGAAGTGAGAGGGCCGCGGCAAAGCCGTTTTTCCATAGGCTCCGCCCCCCTGACAAGCATCA
CGAAATCTGACGCTCAAATCAGTGGTGGCGAAACCCGACAGGACTATAAAGATACCAGGCGTTTCCCCCT
GGCGGCTCCCTCGTGCGCTCTCCTGTTCCTGCCTTTCGGTTTACCGGTGTCATTCCGCTGTTATGGCCGC
GTTTGTCTCATTCCACGCCTGACACTCAGTTCCGGGTAGGCAGTTCGCTCCAAGCTGGACTGTATGCACG
AACCCCCCGTTCAGTCCGACCGCTGCGCCTTATCCGGTAACTATCGTCTTGAGTCCAACCCGGAAAGACA
TGCAAAAGCACCACTGGCAGCAGCCACTGGTAATTGATTTAGAGGAGTTAGTCTTGAAGTCATGCGCCGG
TTAAGGCTAAACTGAAAGGACAAGTTTTGGTGACTGCGCTCCTCCAAGCCAGTTACCTCGGTTCAAAGAG
TTGGTAGCTCAGAGAACCTTCGAAAAACCGCCCTGCAAGGCGGTTTTTTCGTTTTCAGAGCAAGAGATTA
CGCGCAGACCAAAACGATCTCAAGAAGATCATCTTATTAATCAGATAAAATATTTCTAGATTTCAGTGCA
ATTTATCTCTTCAAATGTAGCACCTGAAGTCAGCCCCATACGATATAAGTTGTTACTAGTGCTTGGATTC
TCACCAATAAAAAACGCCCGGCGGCAACCGAGCGTTCTGAACAAATCCAGATGGAGTTCTGAGGTCATTA
CTGGATCTATCAACAGGAGTCCAAGCGAGCTCGATATCAAATTACGCCCCGCCCTGCCACTCATCGCAGT
ACTGTTGTAATTCATTAAGCATTCTGCCGACATGGAAGCCATCACAAACGGCATGATGAACCTGAATCGC
CAGCGGCATCAGCACCTTGTCGCCTTGCGTATAATATTTGCCCATGGTGAAAACGGGGGCGAAGAAGTTG
TCCATATTGGCCACGTTTAAATCAAAACTGGTGAAACTCACCCAGGGATTGGCTGAGACGAAAAACATAT
TCTCAATAAACCCTTTAGGGAAATAGGCCAGGTTTTCACCGTAACACGCCACATCTTGCGAATATATGTG
TAGAAACTGCCGGAAATCGTCGTGGTATTCACTCCAGAGCGATGAAAACGTTTCAGTTTGCTCATGGAAA
ACGGTGTAACAAGGGTGAACACTATCCCATATCACCAGCTCACCGTCTTTCATTGCCATACGAAATTCCG
GATGAGCATTCATCAGGCGGGCAAGAATGTGAATAAAGGCCGGATAAAACTTGTGCTTATTTTTCTTTAC
GGTCTTTAAAAAGGCCGTAATATCCAGCTGAACGGTCTGGTTATAGGTACATTGAGCAACTGACTGAAAT
GCCTCAAAATGTTCTTTACGATGCCATTGGGATATATCAACGGTGGTATATCCAGTGATTTTTTTCTCCA
TTTTAGCTTCCTTAGCTCCTGAAAATCTCGATAACTCAAAAAATACGCCCGGTAGTGATCTTATTTCATT
ATGGTGAAAGTTGGAACCTCTTACGTGCCGATCAACGTCTCATTTTCGCCAGATATCGAATTCATGAGAT
CT
Features (pLannotate 1.2.2; 11 found; start..end, strand, type, name):
      1..25      +  promoter       J23119(SpeI) promoter (fragment): bacterial promoter (Registry of Standard Biological Parts BBa J23119) modified to end with an SpeI site
     62..736     +  CDS            mRFP1: mRFP1 is a basic (constitutively fluorescent) red fluorescent protein published in 2002, derived from Discosoma sp.. It is reported to be a somewhat slowly-maturing monomer with low acid sensitivity.
    784..855     +  terminator     rrnB T1 terminator: transcription terminator T1 from the E. coli rrnB gene
    871..898     +  terminator     T7Te terminator: phage T7 early transcription terminator
    952..1023    +  terminator     rrnB T1 terminator: transcription terminator T1 from the E. coli rrnB gene
   1039..1066    +  terminator     T7Te terminator: phage T7 early transcription terminator
   1085..1140    -  rep_origin     RSF ori (fragment): Plasmids containing the RSF 1030 origin of replication can be propagated in E. coli cells that contain additional plasmids with compatible origins.
   1228..1773    -  rep_origin     p15A ori: Plasmids containing the medium-copy-number p15A origin of replication can be propagated in E. coli cells that contain a second plasmid with the ColE1 origin.
   1887..1981    -  terminator     lambda t0 terminator: transcription terminator from phage lambda
   2005..2661    -  CDS            cat: CAT_ECOLX - Experimental evidence at protein level: Swiss-Prot protein existence level 1. This enzyme is an effector of chloramphenicol resistance in bacteria. From Escherichia coli. This protein is used as a marker in many commonly used cloning vectors, such as pACYC184.
   2662..2764    -  promoter       cat promoter: promoter of the E. coli cat gene encoding chloramphenicol acetyltransferase
