[The description below was written by a language model from this plasmid's Addgene catalogue record and pLannotate feature annotations shown in this document.]
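Description:
pBbA0c-RFP is a small (about 2.8 kb) bacterial expression plasmid from the BglBrick (pBb) synthetic biology vector series, built for use in Escherichia coli. It replicates from the p15A origin, which the catalogue lists as low copy and which is compatible with ColE1-type plasmids, so it can be co-maintained with a second vector. Selection is by chloramphenicol resistance, provided by a cat (chloramphenicol acetyltransferase) gene under its native cat promoter and followed by a lambda t0 terminator. This marker unit lies on the opposite strand from the reporter cassette. The annotation also flags a short fragment resembling the RSF origin next to p15A. It is only a partial match and is unlikely to be a functional second replicon.

The insert is a 678 bp synthetic RFP gene, annotated as mRFP1, a monomeric, constitutively fluorescent red protein derived from Discosoma. Downstream sit two tandem copies of a double terminator (rrnB T1 followed by T7Te), which insulate the rest of the plasmid from read-through transcription. The record does not state a promoter for the reporter. The only upstream promoter annotation is a 25 bp fragment matching the constitutive J23119 promoter, with no repressor gene or inducible system detected, so it is unclear from these fields whether RFP is meaningfully transcribed.

In the BglBrick platform, such plasmids are modular chassis in which origin, promoter, resistance marker and gene of interest can be exchanged by restriction cloning, with RFP as a placeholder or reporter for characterising vector behaviour. The construct is suited to serve as a reference or starting backbone for assembling expression cassettes.
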