Addgene plasmid #35373: pBbA0c-RFP
Depositing lab: Jay Keasling. Depositing organization: University of California, Berkeley. Publication: BglBrick vectors and datasheets: A synthetic biology platform for gene expression. Lee TS, Krupa RA, Zhang F, Hajimorad M, Holtz WJ, Prasad N, Lee SK, Keasling JD. J Biol Eng. 2011 Sep 20;5:12. 10.1186/1754-1611-5-12 PubMed 21933410.
Backbone
  Vector backbone: pBb
  Backbone size w/o insert (bp): 2124
  Vector type: Bacterial Expression, Synthetic Biology
Growth in bacteria
  Bacterial resistance: Chloramphenicol, 25 μg/mL
  Growth temperature: 37°C
  Growth strain: DH5alpha
  Copy number: Low Copy
Gene/Insert
  Gene/Insert name: RFP (alt name: JBEI Part ID: JPUB_000258)
  Species: Synthetic
  Insert size (bp): 678
  Cloning method: Restriction Enzyme
  Sequencing primers: 5′ jkRFP-R (gctttggaaccgtactggaa); 3′ jkRFP-F (tggtcactacgacgctgaag)
Terms and licenses: Academic/Nonprofit Terms; Industry Terms: Not Available to Industry
Depositor comments: JBEI Part ID: JPUB_000258; Origin: p15A
How to cite: pBbA0c-RFP was a gift from Jay Keasling (Addgene plasmid # 35373 ; http://n2t.net/addgene:35373 ; RRID:Addgene_35373)
