>Addgene plasmid #35373 | pBbA0c-RFP | addgene partial sequence | sequence record 43955 | jkRFP-R 5'-gctttggaaccgtactggaa-3'
ACTTTCAGTTTAGCGGTCTGGGTACCTTCGTACGGACGACCTTCACCTTCACCTTCGATTTCGAACTCGT
GACCGTTAACGGAACCTTCCATACGAACTTTGAAACGCATGAACTCTTTGATAACGTCTTCGGAGGAAGC
CATCTAGTATTTCTCCTCTTTCACTAGTAGCTAGCACAGTACCTAGGACTGAGCTAGCTGTCAAAGATCT
CATGAATTCGATATCTGGCGAAAATGAGACGTTGATCGGCACGTAAGAGGTTCCAACTTTCACCATAATG
AAATAAGATCACTACCGGGCGTATTTTTTGAGTTATCGAGATTTTCAGGAGCTAAGGAAGCTAAAATGGA
GAAAAAAATCACTGGATATACCACCGTTGATATATCCCAATGGCATCGTAAAGAACATTTTGAGGCATTT
CAGTCAGTTGCTCAATGTACCTATAACCAGACCGTTCAGCTGGATATTACGGCCTTTTTAAAGACCGTAA
AGAAAAATAAGCACAAGTTTTATCCGGCCTTTATTCACATTCTTGCCCGCCTGATGAATGCTCATCCGGA
ATTTCGTATGGCAATGAAAGACGGTGAGCTGGTGATATGGGATAGTGTTCACCCTTGTTACACCGTTTTC
CATGAGCAAACTGAAACGTTTTCATCGCTCTGGAGTGAATACCACGACGATTTCCGGCAGTTTCTACACA
TATATTCGCAAGATGTGGCGTGTTACGGTGAAAACCTGGCCTATTTCCCTAAAGGGTTTATTGAGAATAT
GTTTTTCGTCTC
