>Addgene plasmid #35373 | pBbA0c-RFP | addgene partial sequence | sequence record 43956 | jkRFP-F 5'-tggtcactacgacgctgaag-3'
CCGGGTGCTTACAAAACCGACATCAAACTGGACATCACCTCCCACAACGAAGACTACACCATCGTTGAAC
AGTACGAACGTGCTGAAGGTCGTCACTCCACCGGTGCTTAATAACGCTGATAGTGCTAGTGTAGATCGCT
ACTAGAGCCAGGCATCAAATAAAACGAAAGGCTCAGTCGAAAGACTGGGCCTTTCGTTTTATCTGTTGTT
TGTCGGTGAACGCTCTCTACTAGAGTCACACTGGCTCACCTTCGGGTGGGCCTTTCTGCGTTTATATACT
AGAAGCGGCCGGGATCCTAACTCGAGTAAGGATCTCCAGGCATCAAATAAAACGAAAGGCTCAGTCGAAA
GACTGGGCCTTTCGTTTTATCTGTTGTTTGTCGGTGAACGCTCTCTACTAGAGTCACACTGGCTCACCTT
CGGGTGGGCCTTTCTGCGTTTATACCTAGGGATATATTCCGCTTCCTCGCTCACTGACTCGCTACGCTCG
GTCGTTCGACTGCGGCGAGCGGAAATGGCTTACGAACGGGGCGGAGATTTCCTGGAAGATGCCAGGAAGA
TACTTAACAGGGAAGTGAGAGGGCCGCGGCAAAGCCGTTTTTCCATAGGCTCCGCCCCCCTGACAAGCAT
CACGAAATCTGACGCTCAAATCAGTGGTGGCGAAACCCGACAGGACTATAAAGATACCAGGCGTTTCCCC
CTGGCGGCTCCCTCGTGCGCTCTCCTGTTCCTGCCTTTCGGTTTACCGGTGTCATTCCGCTGTTATGGCC
GCGTTTGTCTCATTCCACGCCTGACACTCAGTTCCGGGTAGGCAGTTCGC
